Addgene plasmid #25860: pZE31ms2
Depositing lab: Philippe Cluzel. Depositing organization: University of Chicago. Publication: Real-time RNA profiling within a single bacterium. Le TT, Harlepp S, Guet CC, Dittmar K, Emonet T, Pan T, Cluzel P. Proc Natl Acad Sci U S A. 2005 Jun 28. 102(26):9160-4. 10.1073/pnas.0503311102 PubMed 15967986.
Backbone
  Vector backbone: pZE31
  Backbone manufacturer: Lutz and Bujard, Nucleic Acids Research 25 (1997) 1203-1210.
  Backbone size w/o insert (bp): 2000
  Vector type: Bacterial Expression
Growth in bacteria
  Bacterial resistance: Chloramphenicol, 25 μg/mL
  Growth temperature: 37°C
  Growth strain: DH5alpha
  Copy number: High Copy
Gene/Insert
  Gene/Insert name: ms2 binding site (x2)
  Insert size (bp): 150
  Mutation: none
  Cloning method: Restriction Enzyme; 5′ cloning site KpnI (not destroyed); 3′ cloning site HindIII (not destroyed)
  Sequencing primers: 5′ PLtetO-1
Resource information
  A portion of this plasmid was derived from a plasmid made by: ms2 binding sequence was amplified from pIIIMS2-2 plasmid from K Bloom UNC Chapel Hill. Vector provided to C. Guet from H. Bujard.
Terms and licenses: Academic/Nonprofit Terms; Industry Terms: Not Available to Industry
How to cite: pZE31ms2 was a gift from Philippe Cluzel (Addgene plasmid # 25860 ; http://n2t.net/addgene:25860 ; RRID:Addgene_25860)
