[The description below was written by a language model from this plasmid's Addgene catalogue record and pLannotate feature annotations shown in this document.]
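Description:
pZE31ms2 is a small bacterial expression plasmid (2,345 nt in the depositor's full sequence) built on pZE31, a member of the modular pZ vector series. It replicates from a high-copy ColE1-type origin and is selected with chloramphenicol through a cat (chloramphenicol acetyltransferase) gene driven by its own cat promoter and followed by the phage lambda t0 terminator, which insulates the marker unit from the rest of the plasmid.

The payload is an RNA rather than a protein. A roughly 150 bp fragment carrying two copies of the bacteriophage MS2 coat protein binding site was amplified from another MS2 plasmid and cloned between KpnI and HindIII, both of which remain intact. In the annotated sequence the two MS2 stem loops lie close together, flanked by polylinker remnants, downstream of the PLtetO-1 promoter. This promoter is a modified lambda PL promoter bearing tet operator sites, so it is repressed by TetR and can be induced with tetracycline analogues in strains that supply the repressor. Transcription ends at the rrnB T1 terminator. The annotation software also flags a short 6xHN affinity-tag match between the insert and the terminator, but the record describes no tagged protein product, so this is probably residual vector sequence or an incidental match.

The resulting transcript is a short, regulatable RNA that can be bound by MS2 coat protein. The associated publication concerns real-time RNA profiling within a single bacterium, which fits use of this plasmid as a source of MS2-tagged reporter RNA to be detected in living E. coli by a coat protein fusion supplied separately. The record does not describe that partner construct.
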