Features (pLannotate 1.2.2; 12 found; start..end, strand, type, name):
      6..79      +  promoter       PLtetO-1 promoter: modified phage lambda PL promoter with tet operator sites (Lutz and Bujard, 1997)
    107..135     +  misc_feature   MCS (fragment): pBluescript multiple cloning site
    136..164     -  misc_feature   MCS (fragment): pUC18/19 multiple cloning site
    167..185     +  misc_RNA       MS2 stem loop: stem loop that binds the bacteriophage MS2 coat protein
    206..224     +  misc_RNA       MS2 stem loop: stem loop that binds the bacteriophage MS2 coat protein
    248..302     +  misc_feature   MCS (fragment): pBluescript multiple cloning site
    310..345     +  CDS            6xHN: 6x(His-Asn) affinity tag
    443..529     +  terminator     rrnB T1 terminator: Escherichia coli rrnB; transcription terminator T1 from the E. coli rrnB gene
    693..1281    -  rep_origin     ori: high-copy-number ColE1/pMB1/pBR322/pUC origin of replication
   1369..1463    -  terminator     lambda t0 terminator: transcription terminator from phage lambda
   1484..2143    -  CDS            CmR: chloramphenicol acetyltransferase; cat; confers resistance to chloramphenicol
   2144..2246    -  promoter       cat promoter: promoter of the E. coli cat gene encoding chloramphenicol acetyltransferase
>Addgene plasmid #25860 | pZE31ms2 | depositor full sequence | sequence record 12124 | Author sequence
TCGAGTCCCTATCAGTGATAGAGATTGACATCCCTATCAGTGATAGAGATACTGAGCACATCAGCAGGAC
GCACTGACCGAATTCATTAAAGAGGAGAAAGGTACCCCGCTCTAGAACTAGTGGATCCCCCGGGCAGCTT
GCATGCCTGCAGGTCGACTCTAGAAAACATGAGGATCACCCATGTCTGCAGGTCGACTCTAGAAAACATG
AGGATCACCCATGTCTGCAGGTCGACTCTAGAGGATCGGAATTCGATATCAAGCTTATCGATACCGTCGA
CCTCGAGGGGGGGCCCGGTACCCATGGGTCATAATCATAATCATAATCATAATCATAATCACAACGGTGG
AGATGACGATGACAAGGGGTCGACAAGCTTGGATCCCTGCAGGCCTCAGGGCCCGATCGATGCGGCCGCT
TAATTAATTAATCTAGAGGCATCAAATAAAACGAAAGGCTCAGTCGAAAGACTGGGCCTTTCGTTTTATC
TGTTGTTTGTCGGTGAACGCTCTCCTGAGTAGGACAAATCCGCCGCCCTAGACCTAGGCGTTCGGCTGCG
GCGAGCGGTATCAGCTCACTCAAAGGCGGTAATACGGTTATCCACAGAATCAGGGGATAACGCAGGAAAG
AACATGTGAGCAAAAGGCCAGCAAAAGGCCAGGAACCGTAAAAAGGCCGCGTTGCTGGCGTTTTTCCATA
GGCTCCGCCCCCCTGACGAGCATCACAAAAATCGACGCTCAAGTCAGAGGTGGCGAAACCCGACAGGACT
ATAAAGATACCAGGCGTTTCCCCCTGGAAGCTCCCTCGTGCGCTCTCCTGTTCCGACCCTGCCGCTTACC
GGATACCTGTCCGCCTTTCTCCCTTCGGGAAGCGTGGCGCTTTCTCAATGCTCACGCTGTAGGTATCTCA
GTTCGGTGTAGGTCGTTCGCTCCAAGCTGGGCTGTGTGCACGAACCCCCCGTTCAGCCCGACCGCTGCGC
CTTATCCGGTAACTATCGTCTTGAGTCCAACCCGGTAAGACACGACTTATCGCCACTGGCAGCAGCCACT
GGTAACAGGATTAGCAGAGCGAGGTATGTAGGCGGTGCTACAGAGTTCTTGAAGTGGTGGCCTAACTACG
GCTACACTAGAAGGACAGTATTTGGTATCTGCGCTCTGCTGAAGCCAGTTACCTTCGGAAAAAGAGTTGG
TAGCTCTTGATCCGGCAAACAAACCACCGCTGGTAGCGGTGGTTTTTTTGTTTGCAAGCAGCAGATTACG
CGCAGAAAAAAAGGATCTCAAGAAGATCCTTTGATCTTTTCTACGGGGTCTGACGCTCAGTGGAACGAAA
ACTCACGTTAAGGGATTTTGGTCATGACTAGTGCTTGGATTCTCACCAATAAAAAACGCCCGGCGGCAAC
CGAGCGTTCTGAACAAATCCAGATGGAGTTCTGAGGTCATTACTGGATCTATCAACAGGAGTCCAAGCGA
GCTCGATATCAAATTACGCCCCGCCCTGCCACTCATCGCAGTACTGTTGTAATTCATTAAGCATTCTGCC
GACATGGAAGCCATCACAGACGGCATGATGAACCTGAATCGCCAGCGGCATCAGCACCTTGTCGCCTTGC
GTATAATATTTGCCCATGGTGAAAACGGGGGCGAAGAAGTTGTCCATATTGGCCACGTTTAAATCAAAAC
TGGTGAAACTCACCCAGGGATTGGCTGAGACGAAAAACATATTCTCAATAAACCCTTTAGGGAAATAGGC
CAGGTTTTCACCGTAACACGCCACATCTTGCGAATATATGTGTAGAAACTGCCGGAAATCGTCGTGGTAT
TCACTCCAGAGCGATGAAAACGTTTCAGTTTGCTCATGGAAAACGGTGTAACAAGGGTGAACACTATCCC
ATATCACCAGCTCACCGTCTTTCATTGCCATACGGAATTCCGGATGAGCATTCATCAGGCGGGCAAGAAT
GTGAATAAAGGCCGGATAAAACTTGTGCTTATTTTTCTTTACGGTCTTTAAAAAGGCCGTAATATCCAGC
TGAACGGTCTGGTTATAGGTACATTGAGCAACTGACTGAAATGCCTCAAAATGTTCTTTACGATGCCATT
GGGATATATCAACGGTGGTATATCCAGTGATTTTTTTCTCCATTTTAGCTTCCTTAGCTCCTGAAAATCT
CGATAACTCAAAAAATACGCCCGGTAGTGATCTTATTTCATTATGGTGAAAGTTGGAACCTCTTACGTGC
CGATCAACGTCTCATTTTCGCCAGATATCGACGTCTAAGAAACCATTATTATCATGACATTAACCTATAA
AAATAGGCGTATCACGAGGCCCTTTCGTCTTCACC
