>Addgene plasmid #25860 | pZE31ms2 | addgene partial sequence | sequence record 32507 | 25860 with pBluescriptSK
TCACCCATGTCTGCAGGTCGACTCTAGAAAACATGAGGATCACCCATGTCTGCAGGTCGACTCTAGAGGA
TCGGAATTCGATATCAAGCTTATCGATACCGTCGACCTCGAGGGGGGGCCCGGTACCCATGGGTCATAAT
CATAATCATAATCATAATCATAATCACAACGGTGGAGATGACGATGACAAGGGGTCGACAAGCTTGGATC
CCTGCAGGCCTCAGGGCCCGATCGATGCGGCCGCTTAATTAATTAATCTAGAGGCATCAAATAAAACGAA
AGGCTCAGTCGAAAGACTGGGCCTTTCGTTTTATCTGTTGTTTGTCGGTGAACGCTCTCCTGAGTAGGAC
AAATCCGCCGCCCTAGACCTAGGGCGTTCGGCTGCGGCGAGCGGTATCAGCTCACTCAAAGGCGGTAATA
CGGTTATCCACAGAATCAGGGGATAACGCAGGAAAGAACATGTGAGCAAAAGGCCAGCAAAAGGCCAGGA
ACCGTAAAAAGGCCGCGTTGCTGGCGTTTTTCCATAGGCTCCGCCCCCCTGACGAGCATCACAAAAATCG
ACGCTCAAGTCAGAGGTGGCGAAACCCGACAGGACTATAAAGATACCAGGCGTTTCCCCCTGGAAGCTCC
CTCGTGCGCTCTCCTGTTCCGACCCTGCCGCTTACCGGATACCTGTCCGCCTTTCTCCCTTCGGGAAGCG
TGGCGCTTTCTCATAGCTCACGCTGTAGGTATCTCAGTTCGGTGTAGGTCGTTCGCTCCAAGCTGGGCTG
TGTGCACGAACCCCCCGTTCAGCCCGACCGCTGCGCCTTATCCGGTAACTATCGTCTTGAGTCCAACCCG
GTAAGACACGACTTATCGCCACTGGCAGCAGCCACTGGTAACAGGATT
