>Addgene plasmid #25860 | pZE31ms2 | addgene partial sequence | sequence record 75574 | rrnB-T1-term-Rev (5'-GAAAGGCCCAGTCTTTCGAC-3')
AGATTAATTAATTAAGCGGCCGCATCGATCGGGCCCTGAGGCCTGCAGGGATCCAAGCTTGTCGACCCCT
TGTCATCGTCATCTCCACCGTTGTGATTATGATTATGATTATGATTATGATTATGACCCATGGGTACCGG
GCCCCCCCTCGAGGTCGACGGTATCGATAAGCTTGATATCGAATTCCGATCCTCTAGAGTCGACCTGCAG
ACATGGGTGATCCTCATGTTTTCTAGAGTCGACCTGCAGACATGGGTGATCCTCATGTTTTCTAGAGTCG
ACCTGCAGGCATGCAAGCTGCCCGGGGGATCCACTAGTTCTAGAGCGGGGTACCTTTCTCCTCTTTAATG
AATTCGGTCAGTGCGTCCTGCTGATGTGCTCAGTATCTCTATCACTGATAGGGATGTCAATCTCTATCAC
TGATAGGGACTCGAGGTGAAGACGAAAGGGCCTCGTGATACGCCTATTTTTATAGGTTAATGTCATGATA
ATAATGGTTTCTTAGACGTCGATATCTGGCGAAAATGAGACGTTGATCGGCACGTAAGAGGTTCCAACTT
TCACCATAATGAAATAAGATCACTACCGGGCGTATTTTTTGAGTTATCGAGATTTTCAGGAGCTAAGGAA
GCTAAAATGGAGAAAAAAATCACTGGATATACCACCGTTGATATATCCCAATGGCATCGTAAAGAACATT
TTGAGGCATTTCAGTCAGTTGCTCAATGTACCTATAACCAGACCGTTCAGCTGGATATTACGGCCTTTTT
AAAGACCGTAAAGAAAAATAAGCACAAGTTTTATCCGGCCTTTATTCACATTCTTGCCCGCCTGATGAAT
GCTCATCCGGAATT
